>Addgene plasmid #39300 | human EB1-GFP mutagenized S16 R17 H18 D19 W23 N25 all converted to A (JB139) | addgene partial sequence | sequence record 51252 | EGFP-N 5'-CGTCGCCGTCCAGCTCGACCAG-3'
GCTCCTCGCCCTTGCTCACCATGGTGGCGACCGGTGGATCCCGATACTCTTCTTGCTCCTCCTGTGGGCC
CCCTTCATCAGGTATCACAAAGCCTTCATCTGTGGCATACAGAATGTCTACAATCCTCTGCAATACAGGG
TCGTTTTCCCCCTCGTTCTCCTGGCAAATCAATTCAATGTTCCGTAGCTTTCCGAAGTAGAAATCCCTCT
CTTTCTCCAAGTCTTCAACAGTAAGTTTCAATACGTTGACCTGCTGCATCAACTCAGCTGCCTCGTCGTC
TCCGTTGCCCACACCAGGGTTCTTTCGCACCACACCAGGGCCAGCCTTAGGAGCCGCAGCGGTTCTCTGT
GTTGAGATGGGCCTCTGGGGAGCTGCACTGCTAGAAGTGAGAGGTTTCTTCGGTTTATTCAGAGCTGGAG
CAACAAGGGAAGGAGCCACTGCAGTTTCTTGACCTTGTCTAGCAGCCACAGGGTCATAGTCTTTTCCATC
ATAGTTTGCATCGAAAAACTTCTTGAACCACTGAACGAATTCAAAATTGTCCTGAAACTTTCCTTTTACT
AATTTGTCCACAGGAATTATTTTGTCAACACCCATTCTCTTAAAACCTGCTTGTAGTATTTTGAAGTTCT
GGATGTACTCGTGTTCTAGCTTAGCTTGGAATTTCACTTTCTTCAAGGCAATGGAGCCAGGGAACAGCAT
GTCCATAAACTGACAATACGCAGCCCCTGAGCACAACTGTTCGATCTTTGTCAGATTCAACTGCAGAGAC
TCAGCGATCGCGGCCAGCATGGCAGCTGCAGCTAGGTTATCACTGGTCACTGAC
