[The description below was written by a language model from this plasmid's Addgene catalogue record.]
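Description:
Human EB1-GFP mutagenized S16 R17 H18 D19 W23 N25 all converted to A (JB139) is a mammalian expression plasmid built on the Clontech pEGFP-N1 backbone, with a total size of about 5.5 kb (a 4.7 kb backbone plus an 804 bp insert). It is propagated in E. coli under kanamycin selection, and the same resistance cassette provides neomycin resistance, allowing G418 selection of stably transfected mammalian cells. The record does not include a feature table, so the origin of replication and polyadenylation signals are not itemised, and copy number is listed as unknown.

The insert is the human MAPRE1 coding sequence, which encodes the microtubule plus-end tracking protein EB1. It was cloned between the XhoI and BamHI sites of the polylinker, both of which remain intact. Expression is driven by the CMV promoter, and the insert is fused to the backbone's EGFP, giving EB1 with a C-terminal EGFP tag. Six residues near the N terminus are replaced with alanine: S16A, R17A, H18A, D19A, W23A and N25A. According to the depositor, this mutant does not bind microtubule tips.

The record does not state a specific application. However, a fluorescent EB1 variant that cannot bind microtubule tips would suit use as a negative control or loss-of-function comparison alongside wild-type EB1-GFP. Such comparisons could be made in live-cell imaging of growing microtubule ends, or in studies of which EB1 residues are needed for tip localisation.
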