Addgene plasmid #39300: human EB1-GFP mutagenized S16 R17 H18 D19 W23 N25 all converted to A (JB139)
Depositing lab: Tim Mitchison & Jennifer Tirnauer. Depositing organization: Harvard Medical School.
Backbone
  Vector backbone: pEGFP-N1
  Backbone manufacturer: Clontech
  Backbone size w/o insert (bp): 4700
  Total vector size (bp): 5504
  Vector type: Mammalian Expression
  Selectable markers: Neomycin (select with G418)
Growth in bacteria
  Bacterial resistance: Kanamycin, 50 μg/mL
  Growth temperature: 37°C
  Growth strain: DH5alpha
  Copy number: Unknown
Gene/Insert
  Gene/Insert name: EB1 (alt name: MAPRE1)
  Species: H. sapiens (human)
  Insert size (bp): 804
  Mutation: S16A, R17A, H18A, D19A, W23A and N25A
  Entrez Gene: MAPRE1 (a.k.a. EB1)
  Promoter: CMV
  Tag / fusion protein: EGFP (C terminal on backbone)
  Cloning method: Restriction Enzyme; 5′ cloning site Xho1 (not destroyed); 3′ cloning site BamH1 (not destroyed)
  Sequencing primers: 5′ CMV-F; 3′ EGFP-N
Terms and licenses: Academic/Nonprofit Terms; Industry Terms: Not Available to Industry
Depositor comments: This mutant does not bind microtubule tips.
How to cite: human EB1-GFP mutagenized S16 R17 H18 D19 W23 N25 all converted to A (JB139) was a gift from Tim Mitchison & Jennifer Tirnauer (Addgene plasmid # 39300 ; http://n2t.net/addgene:39300 ; RRID:Addgene_39300)
